Addgene plasmid #132941: pCIG3 N
Purpose: MLV packaging plasmid for N-tropic MLV gag-pol expression
Depositing lab: Jeremy Luban. Depositing organization: University of Massachusetts, Worcester. Publication: Cyclophilin A protects HIV-1 from restriction by human TRIM5alpha. Kim K, Dauphin A, Komurlu S, McCauley SM, Yurkovetskiy L, Carbone C, Diehl WE, Strambio-De-Castillia C, Campbell EM, Luban J. Nat Microbiol. 2019 Dec;4(12):2044-2051. doi: 10.1038/s41564-019-0592-5. Epub 2019 Oct 21. PubMed 31636416.
Backbone
  Vector backbone: pCIG3 N
  Vector type: Retroviral
Growth in bacteria
  Bacterial resistance: Ampicillin, 100 μg/mL
  Growth temperature: 30°C
  Growth strain: NEB Stable
  Copy number: High Copy
Gene/Insert
  Gene/Insert name: N-tropic MLV gag-pol
  Species: MLV
  Cloning method: Restriction Enzyme; 5′ cloning site unknown (unknown if destroyed); 3′ cloning site unknown (unknown if destroyed)
  Sequencing primers: 5′ unknown
Terms and licenses: Academic/Nonprofit Terms; Industry Terms: Not Available to Industry
How to cite: pCIG3 N was a gift from Jeremy Luban (Addgene plasmid # 132941 ; http://n2t.net/addgene:132941 ; RRID:Addgene_132941)
