[The description below was written by a language model from this plasmid's Addgene catalogue record and pLannotate feature annotations shown in this document.]
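Description:
pCIG3 N is an 11,093-nt mammalian expression plasmid used as the packaging component for producing murine leukemia virus (MLV) particles, supplying the gag-pol polyprotein of N-tropic MLV. It is catalogued as a retroviral vector, but its role is that of a helper rather than a transfer genome. It is maintained in E. coli through a high-copy ColE1/pUC-type origin and selected with ampicillin via the bla gene and its own promoter. Short remnants of the pBR322 bom and rop regions are also annotated.

Expression of the insert is driven by the human CMV immediate-early enhancer and promoter, followed by a chimeric β-globin/immunoglobulin intron that typically improves transcript processing, and a T7 promoter. Only a very short fragment of the MMLV Ψ packaging signal is detected upstream of the roughly 5.2 kb gag-pol open reading frame, consistent with a design in which the gag-pol transcript is not efficiently encapsidated. Downstream lie a blasticidin S deaminase (bsr) coding sequence, small fragments of env and of a U3-deleted 3′ LTR, and an SV40 polyadenylation signal. The record does not say how bsr is expressed or whether it is used for selection. The table also lists an SV40 VP1 fragment on the opposite strand and a partial NeoR/KanR sequence with a synthetic poly(A) signal; no dedicated promoter is annotated for it, and these look like backbone carry-over.

In use, the plasmid is co-transfected with an MLV transfer vector and an envelope plasmid to generate N-tropic virions. The N-tropic capsid determines sensitivity to host restriction factors, which fits the associated work on TRIM5α-mediated restriction.
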