Features (pLannotate 1.2.2; 19 found; start..end, strand, type, name):
      3..380     +  enhancer       CMV enhancer: human cytomegalovirus immediate early enhancer
    381..592     +  promoter       CMV promoter: human cytomegalovirus (CMV) immediate early promoter
    753..885     +  intron         chimeric intron: chimera between introns from human β-globin and immunoglobulin heavy chain genes
    930..948     +  promoter       T7 promoter: promoter for bacteriophage T7 RNA polymerase
    976..1002    +  misc_feature   MMLV Ψ (fragment): packaging signal of Moloney murine leukemia virus (MMLV)
   1061..6271    +  CDS            gag-pol: POL_MLVMS - Experimental evidence at protein level: Swiss-Prot protein existence level 1. [Integrase]: Catalyzes viral DNA integration into the host chromosome, by performing a series of DNA cutting and joining reactions. This enzyme activity takes place after virion entry into a cell and reverse transcription of the RNA genome in dsDNA. The first step in the integration process is 3' processing. This step requires a complex comprising the viral genome, matrix protein and integrase. This complex is called the pre-integration complex (PIC). The integrase protein removes 2 nucleotides from each
   5837..6211    +  misc_feature   pol region: Moloney murine leukemia virus (MMLV) pol region containing the splice acceptor site
   6349..6768    +  CDS            bsr: BSR_BACCE - Experimental evidence at protein level: Swiss-Prot protein existence level 1. Catalyzes the deamination of the cytosine moiety of the antibiotics blasticidin S, cytomycin and acetylblasticidin S. From Bacillus cereus.
   6791..6891    +  CDS            env (fragment): murine leukemia virus gPr80 envelope polyprotein precursor; env; proteolytically cleaved into gp70SU and p15TM subunits
   6933..7060    +  LTR            3' LTR (ΔU3) (fragment): self-inactivating 3' long terminal repeat (LTR) from Moloney murine leukemia virus
   7063..7197    +  polyA_signal   SV40 poly(A) signal: SV40 polyadenylation signal
   7141..7953    -  CDS            VP1_SV40 (fragment): Experimental evidence at protein level: Swiss-Prot protein existence level 1. Forms an icosahedral capsid with a T=7 symmetry and a 40 nm diameter. The capsid is composed of 72 pentamers linked to each other by disulfide bonds and associated with VP2 or VP3 proteins. Binds to N- glycolylneuraminic analog of the ganglioside GM1 on the cell surface to provide virion attachment to target cell (PubMed:18353982). Once attached, the virion is internalized by caveolin-mediated endocytosis and traffics to the endoplasmic reticulum. Inside the endoplasmic reticulum, the protein folding machinery isomer
   7981..8741    +  CDS            NeoR/KanR (fragment): aminoglycoside phosphotransferase from Tn5; aph(3')-II (or nptII); confers resistance to neomycin, kanamycin, and G418 (Geneticin®)
   8805..8853    +  polyA_signal   poly(A) signal: synthetic polyadenylation signal
   8873..8927    -  misc_feature   bom (fragment): basis of mobility region from pBR322
   9029..9064    -  CDS            rop (fragment): Rop protein, which maintains plasmids at low copy number; rop
   9159..9263    +  promoter       AmpR promoter: bla
   9264..10124   +  CDS            AmpR: β-lactamase; bla; confers resistance to ampicillin, carbenicillin, and related antibiotics
  10295..10883   +  rep_origin     ori: high-copy-number ColE1/pMB1/pBR322/pUC origin of replication
>Addgene plasmid #132941 | pCIG3 N | addgene full sequence | sequence record 258740 | Addgene NGS Result
GGCATTGATTATTGACTAGTTATTAATAGTAATCAATTACGGGGTCATTAGTTCATAGCCCATATATGGA
GTTCCGCGTTACATAACTTACGGTAAATGGCCCGCCTGGCTGACCGCCCAACGACCCCCGCCCATTGACG
TCAATAATGACGTATGTTCCCATAGTAACGCCAATAGGGACTTTCCATTGACGTCAATGGGTGGAGTATT
TACGGTAAACTGCCCACTTGGCAGTACATCAAGTGTATCATATGCCAAGTCCGCCCCCTATTGACGTCAA
TGACGGTAAATGGCCCGCCTGGCATTATGCCCAGTACATGACCTTACGGGACTTTCCTACTTGGCAGTAC
ATCTACGTATTAGTCATCGCTATTACCATGGTGATGCGGTTTTGGCAGTACACCAATGGGCGTGGATAGC
GGTTTGACTCACGGGGATTTCCAAGTCTCCACCCCATTGACGTCAATGGGAGTTTGTTTTGGCACCAAAA
TCAACGGGACTTTCCAAAATGTCGTAACAACTGCGATCGCCCGCCCCGTTGACGCAAATGGGCGGTAGGC
GTGTACGGTGGGAGGTCTATATAAGCAGAGCTCGTTTAGTGAACCGTCAGATCACTAGAAGCTTTATTGC
GGTAGTTTATCACAGTTAAATTGCTAACGCAGTCAGTGCTTCTGACACAACAGTCTCGAACTTAAGCTGC
AGTGACTCTCTTAAGGTAGCCTTGCAGAAGTTGGTCGTGAGGCACTGGGCAGGTAAGTATCAAGGTTACA
AGACAGGTTTAAGGAGACCAATAGAAACTGGGCTTGTCGAGACAGAGAAGACTCTTGCGTTTCTGATAGG
CACCTATTGGTCTTACTGACATCCACTTTGCCTTTCTCTCCACAGGTGTCCACTCCCAGTTCAATTACAG
CTCTTAAGGCTAGAGTACTTAATACGACTCACTATAGGCTAGCCTCGAGAATTCGAGCTCGCCCGCCGAA
ACCGCGCCGCGCGTCTTGTCTGTCTCAGTATTGTTTTGTTATTTGTCTGTTCGTTATTGTTTTGGACCGC
TTCTAAAAACATGGGACAAACCGTAACCACCCCTCTGAGTCTGACCCTAGAACACTGGAAAGATGTCCAG
CGCATCGCGTCCAATCAGTCCGTAGATGTCAAGAAGAGACGCTGGGTCACCTTCTGCTCTGCCGAGTGGC
CAACTTTCGGTGTAGGGTGGCCACAAGATGGTACTTTTAACTTGGATATTATTCTACAGGTTAAATCTAA
GGTTTTCTCTCCTGGTCCCCACGGACACCCGGATCAGGTCCCATATATTGTCACCTGGGAGGCTATTGCC
TATGAACCCCCTCCGTGGGTAAAACCTTTTGTCTCTCCCAAACTCTCCCCCTCTCCAACCGCTCCCATCC
TTCCATCCGGTCCTTCGACCCAACCTCCGCCCCGATCTGCCCTTTACCCTGCTCTTACTCCCTCTATAAA
ACCCAGACCTTCTAAACCTCAGGTTCTCTCCGATAATGGCGGACCTCTCATTGACCTTCTCTCAGAAGAC
CCTCCGCCGTACGGAGGACAGGGACCGTCCTCCTCTGACGGAGATGGCGACAGAGAAGAGGCCACCTCCA
CTTCTGAGATTCCTGCCCCCTCTCCCATAGTGTCTCGCCTGCGGGGCAAAAGAGACCCCCCCGCGGCAGA
TTCCACCACCTCTCGGGCTTTCCCACTCCGTTTGGGGGGTAATGGTCAGTTGCAGTACTGGCCGTTTTCC
TCCTCTGATCTATATAACTGGAAAAATAATAATCCTTCCTTCTCTGAGGATCCAGGTAAACTGACTGCAT
TGATTGAATCTGTCCTCACCACCCACCAGCCCACCTGGGATGATTGCCAGCAATTATTAGGGACTCTGCT
TACCGGGGAAGAGAAGCAGCGGGTGCTCCTGGAAGCCCGAAAAGCTGTCCGGGGCAACGATGGGCGCCCC
ACCCAACTGCCCAACGAGGTTGACGCTGCTTTTCCCCTTGAACGTCCCGATTGGGATTACACCACCCAAA
GAGGTAGGAACCACCTAGTTCTCTATCGCCAGTTGCTTTTAGCGGGTCTCCAAAACGCGGGCCGAAGCCC
CACCAATTTGGCCAAGGTAAAAGGAATAACCCAGGGACCTGATGAGTCCCCCTCAGCCTTCCTAGAGAGA
CTCAAGGAAGCCTATCGCAGATACACTCCTTATGATCCTGAGGACCCTGGGCAAGAAACGAATGTATCTA
TGTCATTCATCTGGCAGTCCGCTCCAGACATTGGTCGAAAGTTAGAGCGGTTAGAAGACTTAAAAAGTAA
AACTTTAGGAGATTTAGTGAGAGAAGCCGAAAGGATCTTTAATAAAAGAGAAACTCCAGAAGAAAGAGAA
GAGCGCGTTAGGAGGGAGACAGAGGAAAAGGAAGAGCGGCGTAGGGCAGAAGAGGAGCAGAAAGAGAAAG
AGAGGGACCGTAGGAGACATAGAGAAATGAGCAAACTTTTGGCCACCGTAGTTAGTGGACAGAGACAGGA
TAGACAGGGGGGAGAGCGAAGGAGGCCCCAACTTGACAAGGATCAATGTGCCTACTGTAAAGAAAAAGGA
CACTGGGCTAAAGACTGCCCAAAGAAGCCACGGGGTCCCCGAGGACCGCGACCCCAGACCTCCCTCCTGA
CTTTAGACGACTAGGGGGGTCAGGGTCAGGAGCCCCCCCCTGAACCCAGGATAACCCTCACTGTCGGGGG
GCAACCCGTCACCTTCCTGGTGGATACTGGGGCCCAACACTCCGTGCTGACTCAAAATCCTGGGCCCCTA
AGTGACAGGTCGGCTTGGGTCCAAGGGGCTACTGGAGGAAAGCGGTATCGCTGGACCACAGATCGCAAGG
TACACCTAGCTACCGGTAAGGTCACTCACTCTTTCCTCCATGTGCCAGACTGCCCCTACCCCTTGCTAGG
AAGAGACTTGTTAACTAAACTAAAAGCCCAGATCCACTTTGAGGGATCAGGAGCCCAGGTTGTGGGACCA
AAAGGACAGCCTCTACAGGTGTTGACCCTAAACCTAGAAGATGAGTATCGGCTTCATGAGACCTCAGCAG
AGCCGGAAGCTTCTCCTGGGTCCACCTGGCTTTCCGACTTTCCCCAGGCCTGGGCAGAAACCGGGGGCAT
GGGACTGGCAGTTCGCCAGGCGCCTCTAATCATACCTCTGAAGGCAACCTCCACCCCTGTGTCCATAAAA
CAATACCCCATGTCACAGGAAGCCAGACTGGGGATCAAGCCCCACATACAGAGGCTGTTGGACCAGGGAA
TACTGGTACCCTGCCAGTCCCCCTGGAATACACCCCTGCTACCCGTTAAGAAACCAGGAACTAACGATTA
TAGGCCTGTCCAGGATCTGAGAGAAGTCAACAAGCGGGTGGAAGACATCCACCCCACCGTGCCCAATCCT
TATAACCTCCTAAGTGGGCTCCCACCGTCCCACCGGTGGTATACTGTGCTTGATTTAAAGGATGCCTTTT
TCTGCCTGAGACTCCACCCCACCAGTCAGCCTCTCTTCGCCTTCGAGTGGAGAGATCCAGGGATGGGAAT
CTCAGGACAATTAACCTGGACCAGACTCCCACAGGGTTTCAAAAACAGTCCCACCCTGTTTGATGAGGCA
CTACACAGAGACCTAGCAGACTTCCGGATCCAGCACCCAGACTTGATCCTGCTACAGTACGTGGATGACA
TACTACTGGCCGCCACTTCTGAGCTCGACTGCCAACAAGGTACTCGGGCCCTGTTACTAACCCTAGGAAA
CCTCGGGTATCGGGCCTCGGCCAAGAAAGCCCAACTTTGCCAGAAACAGGTCAAGTACCTGGGGTATCTC
CTAAAAGAGGGTCAGAGATGGCTGACTGAGGCCAGAAAAGAGACTGTGATGGGGCAGCCTACTCCGAAGA
CCCCTCGACAACTAAGGGAGTTCCTAGGGACGGCAGGCTTCTGTCGCCTCTGGATCCCTGGGTTTGCGGA
AATGGCAGCCCCCTTGTATCCTCTTACCAAAACGGGGACTCTGTTCAATTGGGGCCCAGACCAGCAAAAG
GCCTATCAAGAAATCAAACAGGCCCTCCTAACTGCCCCCGCCCTGGGATTGCCAGATTTGACTAAGCCCT
TTGAACTCTTTGTCGACGAGAAGCAGGGCTACGCCAAAGGTGTCCTAACGCAAAAACTGGGACCTTGGCG
TCGGCCGGTGGCCTACCTGTCCAAAAAGCTAGACCCAGTAGCAGCTGGGTGGCCCCCTTGCCTACGGATG
GTAGCAGCCATTGCCGTACTGACAAAGGATGCAGGCAAGCTAACCATGGGACAGCCACTAGTCATTCTGG
CCCCCCATGCAGTAGAGGCACTAGTCAAACAACCCCCCGACCGCTGGCTTTCCAACGCCCGGATGACTCA
CTATCAGGCCTTGCTTTTGGACACGGACCGGGTCCAGTTCGGACCGGTGGTAGCCCTGAACCCGGCTACG
CTGCTCCCACTGCCTGAGGAAGGGCTGCAACACAACTGCCTTGATATCCTGGCCGAAGCCCACGGAACCC
GACCCGACCTAACGGACCAGCCGCTCCCAGACGCCGACCACACCTGGTACACGGATGGAAGCAGTCTCTT
ACAAGAGGGACAGCGTAAGGCGGGAGCTGCGGTGACCACCGAGACCGAGGTAATCTGGGCTAAAGCCCTG
CCAGCCGGGACATCCGCTCAGCGGGCTGAACTGATAGCACTCACCCAGGCCCTAAAGATGGCAGAAGGTA
AGAAGCTAAATGTTTATACTGATAGCCGTTATGCTTTTGCTACTGCCCATATCCATGGAGAAATATACAG
AAGGCGTGGGTTGCTCACATCAGAAGGCAAAGAGATCAAAAATAAAGACGAGATCTTGGCCCTACTAAAA
GCCCTCTTTCTGCCCAAAAGACTTAGCATAATCCATTGTCCAGGACATCAAAAGGGACACAGCGCCGAGG
CTAGAGGCAACCGGATGGCTGACCAAGCGGCCCGAAAGGCAGCCATCACAGAGACTCCAGACACCTCTAC
CCTCCTCATAGAAAATTCATCACCCTACACCTCAGAACATTTTCATTACACAGTGACTGATATAAAGGAC
CTAACCAAGTTGGGGGCCATTTATGATAAAACAAAGAAGTATTGGGTCTACCAAGGAAAACCTGTGATGC
CTGACCAGTTTACTTTTGAATTATTAGACTTTCTTCATCAGCTGACTCACCTCAGCTTCTCAAAAATGAA
GGCTCTCCTAGAGAGAAGCCACAGTCCCTACTACATGCTGAACCGGGATCGAACACTCAAAAATATCACT
GAGACCTGCAAAGCTTGTGCACAAGTCAACGCCAGCAAGTCTGCCGTTAAACAGGGAACTAGGGTCCGCG
GGCATCGGCCCGGCACTCATTGGGAGATCGATTTCACCGAGATAAAGCCCGGATTGTATGGCTATAAATA
TCTTCTAGTTTTTATAGATACCTTTTCTGGCTGGATAGAAGCCTTCCCAACCAAGAAAGAAACCGCCAAG
GTCGTAACCAAGAAGCTACTAGAGGAGATCTTCCCCAGGTTCGGCATGCCTCAGGTATTGGGAACTGACA
ATGGGCCTGCCTTCGTCTCCAAGGTGAGTCAGACAGTGGCCGATCTGTTGGGGATTGATTGGAAATTACA
TTGTGCATACAGACCCCAAAGCTCAGGCCAGGTAGAAAGAATGAATAGAACCATCAAGGAGACTTTAACT
AAATTAACGCTTGCAACTGGCTCTAGAGACTGGGTGCTCCTACTCCCCTTAGCCCTGTACCGAGCCCGCA
ACACGCCGGGCCCCCATGGCCTCACCCCATATGAGATCTTATATGGGGCACCCCCGCCCCTTGTAAACTT
CCCTGACCCTGACATGACAAGAGTTACTAACAGCCCCTCTCTCCAAGCTCACTTACAGGCTCTCTACTTA
GTCCAGCACGAAGTCTGGAGACCTCTGGCGGCAGCCTACCAAGAACAACTGGACCGACCGGTGGTACCTC
ACCCTTACCGAGTCGGCGACACAGTGTGGGTCCGCCGACACCAGACTAAGAACCTAGAACCTCGCTGGAA
AGGACCTTACACAGTCCTGCTGACCACCCCCACCGCCCTCAAAGTAGACGGCATCGCAGCTTGGATACAC
GCCGCCCACGTGAAGGCTGCCGACCCCGGGGGTGGACCATCCTCTAGACTGACATGGCGCGTTCAACGCT
CTCAAAACCCCTTAAAAATAAGGTTAACCCGCGAGGCCCCCTAATCCCCTTAATTCTTCTGATGCTCAGA
GGGGTCAGTACTGCTTCGCCCGGCTCCAGTGCGGCCCAGCCGGCCACCATGAAAACATTTAACATTTCTC
AACAAGATCTAGAATTAGTAGAAGTAGCGACAGAGAAGATTACAATGCTTTATGAGGATAATAAACATCA
TGTGGGAGCGGCAATTCGTACGAAAACAGGAGAAATCATTTCGGCAGTACATATTGAAGCGTATATAGGA
CGAGTAACTGTTTGTGCAGAAGCCATTGCGATTGGTAGTGCAGTTTCGAATGGACAAAAGGATTTTGACA
CGATTGTAGCTGTTAGACACCCTTATTCTGACGAAGTAGATAGAAGTATTCGAGTGGTAAGTCCTTGTGG
TATGTGTAGGGAGTTGATTTCAGACTATGCACCAGATTGTTTTGTGTTAATAGAAATGAATGGCAAGTTA
GTCAAAACTACGATTGAAGAACTCATTCCACTCAAATATACCCGAAATTAAAAGTTTTACCACCAAGCTT
ATCGATTAGTCCAATTTGTTAAAGACAGGATATCAGTGGTCCAGGCTCTAGTTTTGACTCAACAATATCA
CCAGCTGAAGCCTATAGAGTACGAGCCATAGATAAAATAAAAGATTTTATTTAGTCTCCAGAAAAAGGGG
GGAATGAAAGACCCCACCTGTAGGTTTGGCAAGCTAGCTTAAGTAACGCCATTTTGCAAGGCATGGAAAA
ATACATAACTGAGAATAGAAAAGTTCAGATCAAGGTCAGGAACAGATGGAACAGGGTCGAGGAACTTGTT
TATTGCAGCTTATAATGGTTACAAATAAAGCAATAGCATCACAAATTTCACAAATAAAGCATTTTTTTCA
CTGCATTCTAGTTGTGGTTTGTCCAAACTCATCAATGTATCTTATCATGTCTGGATCCCCAGGAAGCTCC
TCTGTGTCCTCATAAACCCTAACCTCCTCTACTTGAGAGGACATTCCAATCATAGGCTGCCCATCCACCC
TCTGTGTCCTCCTGTTAATTAGGTCACTTAACAAAAAGGAAATTGGGTAGGGGTTTTTCACAGACCGCTT
TCTAAGGGTAATTTTAAAATATCTGGGAAGTCCCTTCCACTGCTGTGTTCCAGAAGTGTTGGTAAACAGC
CCACAAATGTCAACAGCAGAAACATACAAGCTGTCAGCTTTGCACAAGGGCCCAACACCCTGCTCATCAA
GAAGCACTGTGGTTGCTGTGTTAGTAATGTGCAAAACAGGAGGCACATTTTCCCCACCTGTGTAGGTTCC
AAAATATCTAGTGTTTTCATTTTTACTTGGATCAGGAACCCAGCACTCCACTGGATAAGCATTATCCTTA
TCCAAAACAGCCTTGTGGTCAGTGTTCATCTGCTGACTGTCAACTGTAGCATTTTTTGGGGTTACAGTTT
GAGCAGGATATTTGGTCCTGTAGTTTGCTAACACACCCTGCAGCTCCAAAGGTTCCCCACCAACAGCAAA
AAAATGAAAATTTGACCCTTGAATGGGTTTTCCAGCACCATTTTCATGAGTTTTTTGTGTCCCTGAATGC
AAGTTTAACATAGCAGTTACCCCAATAACCTCAGTTTTAACAGTAACAGCTTCCCACATCAAAATATTTC
CACAGGTTAAGTCCTCATTTAAATTAGGCAAAGGAATTCCTGCAGCCCGGGGGATCCGCCCGGGCTAGAG
CGGCCGCTTGGGTGGAGAGGCTATTCGGCTATGACTGGGCACAACAGACAATCGGCTGCTCTGATGCCGC
CGTGTTCCGGCTGTCAGCGCAGGGGCGCCCGGTTCTTTTTGTCAAGACCGACCTGTCCGGTGCCCTGAAT
GAACTGCAGGACGAGGCAGCGCGGCTATCGTGGCTGGCCACGACGGGCGTTCCTTGCGCAGCTGTGCTCG
ACGTTGTCACTGAAGCGGGAAGGGACTGGCTGCTATTGGGCGAAGTGCCGGGGCAGGATCTCCTGTCATC
TCACCTTGCTCCTGCCGAGAAAGTATCCATCATGGCTGATGCAATGCGGCGGCTGCATACGCTTGATCCG
GCTACCTGCCCATTCGACCACCAAGCGAAACATCGCATCGAGCGAGCACGTACTCGGATGGAAGCCGGTC
TTGTCGATCAGGATGATCTGGACGAAGAGCATCAGGGGCTCGCGCCAGCCGAACTGTTCGCCAGGCTCAA
GGCGCGCATGCCCGACGGCGAGGATCTCGTCGTGACCCATGGCGATGCCTGCTTGCCGAATATCATGGTG
GAAAATGGCCGCTTTTCTGGATTCATCGACTGTGGCCGGCTGGGTGTGGCGGACCGCTATCAGGACATAG
CGTTGGCTACCCGTGATATTGCTGAAGAGCTTGGCGGCGAATGGGCTGACCGCTTCCTCGTGCTTTACGG
TATCGCCGCTCCCGATTCGCAGCGCATCGCCTTCTATCGCCTTCTTGACGAGTTCTTCTGAGCGGGACTC
TGGGGTTCGAAATGACCGACCAAGCGACGCCCAACCTGCCATCACGATGGCCGCAATAAAATATCTTTAT
TTTCATTACATCTGTGTGTTGGTTTTTTGTGTGAATCGATAGCGATAAGGATCCGCGTATGGTGCACTCT
CAGTACAATCTGCTCTGATGCCGCATAGTTAAGCCAGCCCCGACACCCGCCAACACCCGCTGACGCGCCC
TGACGGGCTTGTCTGCTCCCGGCATCCGCTTACAGACAAGCTGTGACCGTCTCCGGGAGCTGCATGTGTC
AGAGGTTTTCACCGTCATCACCGAAACGCGCGAGACGAAAGGGCCTCGTGATACGCCTATTTTTATAGGT
TAATGTCATGATAATAATGGTTTCTTAGACGTCAGGTGGCACTTTTCGGGGAAATGTGCGCGGAACCCCT
ATTTGTTTATTTTTCTAAATACATTCAAATATGTATCCGCTCATGAGACAATAACCCTGATAAATGCTTC
AATAATATTGAAAAAGGAAGAGTATGAGTATTCAACATTTCCGTGTCGCCCTTATTCCCTTTTTTGCGGC
ATTTTGCCTTCCTGTTTTTGCTCACCCAGAAACGCTGGTGAAAGTAAAAGATGCTGAAGATCAGTTGGGT
GCACGAGTGGGTTACATCGAACTGGATCTCAACAGCGGTAAGATCCTTGAGAGTTTTCGCCCCGAAGAAC
GTTTTCCAATGATGAGCACTTTTAAAGTTCTGCTATGTGGCGCGGTATTATCCCGTATTGACGCCGGGCA
AGAGCAACTCGGTCGCCGCATACACTATTCTCAGAATGACTTGGTTGAGTACTCACCAGTCACAGAAAAG
CATCTTACGGATGGCATGACAGTAAGAGAATTATGCAGTGCTGCCATAACCATGAGTGATAACACTGCGG
CCAACTTACTTCTGACAACGATCGGAGGACCGAAGGAGCTAACCGCTTTTTTGCACAACATGGGGGATCA
TGTAACTCGCCTTGATCGTTGGGAACCGGAGCTGAATGAAGCCATACCAAACGACGAGCGTGACACCACG
ATGCCTGTAGCAATGGCAACAACGTTGCGCAAACTATTAACTGGCGAACTACTTACTCTAGCTTCCCGGC
AACAATTAATAGACTGGATGGAGGCGGATAAAGTTGCAGGACCACTTCTGCGCTCGGCCCTTCCGGCTGG
CTGGTTTATTGCTGATAAATCTGGAGCCGGTGAGCGTGGGTCTCGCGGTATCATTGCAGCACTGGGGCCA
GATGGTAAGCCCTCCCGTATCGTAGTTATCTACACGACGGGGAGTCAGGCAACTATGGATGAACGAAATA
GACAGATCGCTGAGATAGGTGCCTCACTGATTAAGCATTGGTAACTGTCAGACCAAGTTTACTCATATAT
ACTTTAGATTGATTTAAAACTTCATTTTTAATTTAAAAGGATCTAGGTGAAGATCCTTTTTGATAATCTC
ATGACCAAAATCCCTTAACGTGAGTTTTCGTTCCACTGAGCGTCAGACCCCGTAGAAAAGATCAAAGGAT
CTTCTTGAGATCCTTTTTTTCTGCGCGTAATCTGCTGCTTGCAAACAAAAAAACCACCGCTACCAGCGGT
GGTTTGTTTGCCGGATCAAGAGCTACCAACTCTTTTTCCGAAGGTAACTGGCTTCAGCAGAGCGCAGATA
CCAAATACTGTTCTTCTAGTGTAGCCGTAGTTAGGCCACCACTTCAAGAACTCTGTAGCACCGCCTACAT
ACCTCGCTCTGCTAATCCTGTTACCAGTGGCTGCTGCCAGTGGCGATAAGTCGTGTCTTACCGGGTTGGA
CTCAAGACGATAGTTACCGGATAAGGCGCAGCGGTCGGGCTGAACGGGGGGTTCGTGCACACAGCCCAGC
TTGGAGCGAACGACCTACACCGAACTGAGATACCTACAGCGTGAGCTATGAGAAAGCGCCACGCTTCCCG
AAGGGAGAAAGGCGGACAGGTATCCGGTAAGCGGCAGGGTCGGAACAGGAGAGCGCACGAGGGAGCTTCC
AGGGGGAAACGCCTGGTATCTTTATAGTCCTGTCGGGTTTCGCCACCTCTGACTTGAGCGTCGATTTTTG
TGATGCTCGTCAGGGGGGCGGAGCCTATGGAAAAACGCCAGCAACGCGGCCTTTTTACGGTTCCTGGCCT
TTTGCTGGCCTTTTGCTCACATGGCTCGACAGATCTTCAATATTGGCCATTAGCCATATTATTCATTGGT
TATATAGCATAAATCAATATTGGCTATTGGCCATTGCATACGTTGTATCTATATCATAATATGTACATTT
ATATTGGCTCATGTCCAATATGACCGCCATGTT
